LOCUS       Exported 3675 bp ds-DNA circular SYN 12-MAY-2021
DEFINITION  synthetic circular DNA
ACCESSION   .
VERSION     .
KEYWORDS    pMOD4 galK-GT
SOURCE      synthetic DNA construct
  ORGANISM  synthetic DNA construct
REFERENCE   1 (bases 1 to 3675)
  AUTHORS   Zhang Y, Nash L, Fisher AL.
  TITLE     A simplified, robust, and streamlined procedure for the production
            of C. elegans transgenes via recombineering
  JOURNAL   BMC Dev Biol. 2008 Dec 30;8(1):119.
  PUBMED    19116030
REFERENCE   2 (bases 1 to 3675)
  AUTHORS   .
  TITLE     Direct Submission
  JOURNAL   Exported May 12, 2021 from SnapGene Server 1.1.58
            http://www.snapgene.com
FEATURES             Location/Qualifiers
     source          1..3675
                     /organism="synthetic DNA construct"
                     /mol_type="other DNA"
     CDS             124..147
                     /codon_start=1
                     /product="FLAG(R) epitope tag, followed by an enterokinase
                     cleavage site"
                     /label=FLAG
                     /translation="DYKDDDDK"
     promoter        196..243
                     /label=EM7 promoter
                     /note="synthetic bacterial promoter "
     misc_feature    1677..1695
                     /label=Tn5 ME
                     /note="hyperactive mosaic end for Tn5 transposase
                     recognition (Reznikoff et al., 2004)"
     primer_bind     complement(1834..1853)
                     /label=pRS-marker
                     /note="pRS vectors, use to sequence yeast selectable
                     marker"
     primer_bind     1953..1975
                     /label=pGEX 3'
                     /note="pGEX vectors, reverse primer"
     primer_bind     complement(2013..2031)
                     /label=pBRforEco
                     /note="pBR322 vectors, upsteam of EcoRI site, forward
                     primer"
     promoter        2099..2203
                     /gene="bla"
                     /label=AmpR promoter
     CDS             2204..3064
                     /codon_start=1
                     /gene="bla"
                     /product="beta-lactamase"
                     /label=AmpR
                     /note="confers resistance to ampicillin, carbenicillin, and
                     related antibiotics"
                     /translation="MSIQHFRVALIPFFAAFCLPVFAHPETLVKVKDAEDQLGARVGYI
                     ELDLNSGKILESFRPEERFPMMSTFKVLLCGAVLSRIDAGQEQLGRRIHYSQNDLVEYS
                     PVTEKHLTDGMTVRELCSAAITMSDNTAANLLLTTIGGPKELTAFLHNMGDHVTRLDRW
                     EPELNEAIPNDERDTTMPVAMATTLRKLLTGELLTLASRQQLIDWMEADKVAGPLLRSA
                     LPAGWFIADKSGAGERGSRGIIAALGPDGKPSRIVVIYTTGSQATMDERNRQIAEIGAS
                     LIKHW"
     primer_bind     complement(2422..2441)
                     /label=Amp-R
                     /note="Ampicillin resistance gene, reverse primer"
     primer_bind     3522..3539
                     /label=L4440
                     /note="L4440 vector, forward primer"
     misc_feature    3605..3623
                     /label=Tn5 ME
                     /note="hyperactive mosaic end for Tn5 transposase
                     recognition (Reznikoff et al., 2004)"
ORIGIN
        1 ctgcagatgg caggccttgc gcaacacgat gaagccgtgg acaacaaatt caacaaaacc
       61 ggtatggaaa agagaagatg gaaaaagaat ttcatagccg tctcagcagc caactctaga
      121 atggattaca aggacgatga cgataagatg agtaaaggag aagaactttt cactggagtt
      181 gtcccaagaa ttcctgttga caattaatca tcggcatagt atatcggcat agtataatac
      241 gacaaggtga ggaactaaac ccaggaggca gatcatgagt ctgaaagaaa aaacacaatc
      301 tctgtttgcc aacgcatttg gctaccctgc cactcacacc attcaggcgc ctggccgcgt
      361 gaatttgatt ggtgaacaca ccgactacaa cgacggtttc gttctgccct gcgcgattga
      421 ttatcaaacc gtgatcagtt gtgcaccacg cgatgaccgt aaagttcgcg tgatggcagc
      481 cgattatgaa aatcagctcg acgagttttc cctcgatgcg cccattgtcg cacatgaaaa
      541 ctatcaatgg gctaactacg ttcgtggcgt ggtgaaacat ctgcaactgc gtaacaacag
      601 cttcggcggc gtggacatgg tgatcagcgg caatgtgccg cagggtgccg ggttaagttc
      661 ttccgcttca ctggaagtcg cggtcggaac cgtattgcag cagctttatc atctgccgct
      721 ggacggcgca caaatcgcgc ttaacggtca ggaagcagaa aaccagtttg taggctgtaa
      781 ctgcgggatc atggatcagc taatttccgc gctcggcaag aaagatcatg ccttgctgat
      841 cgattgccgc tcactgggga ccaaagcagt ttccatgccc aaaggtgtgg ctgtcgtcat
      901 catcaacagt aacttcaaac gtaccctggt tggcagcgaa tacaacaccc gtcgtgaaca
      961 gtgcgaaacc ggtgcgcgtt tcttccagca gccagccctg cgtgatgtca ccattgaaga
     1021 gttcaacgct gttgcgcatg aactggaccc gatcgtggca aaacgcgtgc gtcatatact
     1081 gactgaaaac gcccgcaccg ttgaagctgc cagcgcgctg gagcaaggcg acctgaaacg
     1141 tatgggcgag ttgatggcgg agtctcatgc ctctatgcgc gatgatttcg aaatcaccgt
     1201 gccgcaaatt gacactctgg tagaaatcgt caaagctgtg attggcgaca aaggtggcgt
     1261 acgcatgacc ggcggcggat ttggcggctg tatcgtcgcg ctgatcccgg aagagctggt
     1321 gcctgccgta cagcaagctg tcgctgaaca atatgaagca aaaacaggta ttaaagagac
     1381 tttttacgtt tgtaaaccat cacaaggagc aggacagtgc tgaggatccc ttcttgagtt
     1441 tgtaacagct gctgggatta cacatggcat ggacgaacta tacaaaagcc cacaagcttt
     1501 gggtacccta aatggtgctc aggcgccgaa agtagacgcg aattccgcgg ggaagtcaac
     1561 cagtactgcc gtctcagcag ccaaccgctt taagaaaatc tcatcctccg gggcacttga
     1621 gctcgaattc gagccaatat gcgagaacac ccgagaaaat tcatcgatga tggttgagat
     1681 gtgtataaga gacagctgtc gtaatagcga agaggcccgc accgatcgcc cttcccaaca
     1741 gttgcgcagc ctgaatggcg aatggcgcct gatgcggtat tttctcctta cgcatctgtg
     1801 cggtatttca caccgcatat ggtgcactct cagtacaatc tgctctgatg ccgcatagtt
     1861 aagccagccc cgacacccgc caacacccgc tgacgcgccc tgacgggctt gtctgctccc
     1921 ggcatccgct tacagacaag ctgtgaccgt ctccgggagc tgcatgtgtc agaggttttc
     1981 accgtcatca ccgaaacgcg cgagacgaaa gggcctcgtg atacgcctat ttttataggt
     2041 taatgtcatg ataataatgg tttcttagac gtcaggtggc acttttcggg gaaatgtgcg
     2101 cggaacccct atttgtttat ttttctaaat acattcaaat atgtatccgc tcatgagaca
     2161 ataaccctga taaatgcttc aataatattg aaaaaggaag agtatgagta ttcaacattt
     2221 ccgtgtcgcc cttattccct tttttgcggc attttgcctt cctgtttttg ctcacccaga
     2281 aacgctggtg aaagtaaaag atgctgaaga tcagttgggt gcacgagtgg gttacatcga
     2341 actggatctc aacagcggta agatccttga gagttttcgc cccgaagaac gttttccaat
     2401 gatgagcact tttaaagttc tgctatgtgg cgcggtatta tcccgtattg acgccgggca
     2461 agagcaactc ggtcgccgca tacactattc tcagaatgac ttggttgagt actcaccagt
     2521 cacagaaaag catcttacgg atggcatgac agtaagagaa ttatgcagtg ctgccataac
     2581 catgagtgat aacactgcgg ccaacttact tctgacaacg atcggaggac cgaaggagct
     2641 aaccgctttt ttgcacaaca tgggggatca tgtaactcgc cttgatcgtt gggaaccgga
     2701 gctgaatgaa gccataccaa acgacgagcg tgacaccacg atgcctgtag caatggcaac
     2761 aacgttgcgc aaactattaa ctggcgaact acttactcta gcttcccggc aacaattaat
     2821 agactggatg gaggcggata aagttgcagg accacttctg cgctcggccc ttccggctgg
     2881 ctggtttatt gctgataaat ctggagccgg tgagcgtggg tctcgcggta tcattgcagc
     2941 actggggcca gatggtaagc cctcccgtat cgtagttatc tacacgacgg ggagtcaggc
     3001 aactatggat gaacgaaata gacagatcgc tgagataggt gcctcactga ttaagcattg
     3061 gtaactgtca gaccaagttt actcatatat actttagatt gatttaaaac ttcattttta
     3121 atttgtgcat ccgaagatca gcagttcaac ctgttgatag tacgtactaa gctctcatgt
     3181 ttcacgtact aagctctcat gtttaacgta ctaagctctc atgtttaacg aactaaaccc
     3241 tcatggctaa cgtactaagc tctcatggct aacgtactaa gctctcatgg ctaacgtact
     3301 aagctctcat gtttgaacaa taaaattaat ataaatcagc aacttaaata gcctctaagg
     3361 ttttaagttt tataagaaaa aaaagaatat ataaggcttt taaagctagc ttttaaggtt
     3421 tcaccatgtt ctttcctgcg ttatcccctg attctgtgga taaccgtatt accgcctttg
     3481 agtgagctga taccgctcgc cgcagccgaa cgaccgagcg cagcgagtca gtgagcgagg
     3541 aagcggaaga gcgcccaata cgcaaaccgc ctctccccgc gcgttggccg attcattaag
     3601 acagctgtct cttatacaca tctcaaccct gaagctcttg ttggctagtg cgtagtcgtt
     3661 ggcaagcttg catgc
//
