[The description below was written by a language model from this plasmid's Addgene catalogue record and the feature table of its GenBank file.]
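Description:
pMOD4 galK-GT is a 3,675 bp recombineering template plasmid built on the Epicentre pMOD4 transposon-construction backbone. It carries an E. coli galK cassette, derived from the pGalK plasmid, cloned between SphI and SacI sites that both remain intact. It is selected with ampicillin through the bla gene and its native promoter. It is listed as low copy and must be grown in a pir-expressing host such as EC100pir116. This requirement implies a Pi protein-dependent (R6K-type) origin, although no origin is annotated in the feature table. Two Tn5 hyperactive mosaic ends inherited from the backbone flank the cloning region.

The payload is a galactokinase gene of about 1.6 kb. The galK coding sequence is not itself annotated, but it presumably lies downstream of the annotated EM7 synthetic bacterial promoter, in the unannotated stretch that runs to the first mosaic end. According to the record, the cassette is bordered on each side by 50-nucleotide segments taken from N-terminal TAP, C-terminal TAP and FLAG-GFP tag sequences. The FLAG epitope annotated just upstream of EM7 is consistent with one of these flanks.

In galK recombineering, the marker allows positive selection on galactose and then counter-selection against galK. The cassette can therefore be inserted at a chosen site in a genomic clone and later swapped out seamlessly. The built-in tag homologies are likely there so that the inserted galK can be replaced by a TAP or FLAG-GFP tag cassette. The pir-dependent replication likely keeps leftover template plasmid from persisting in ordinary recombineering strains, though the record does not say this. The associated publication describes a streamlined procedure for producing C. elegans transgenes by recombineering.
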