Addgene plasmid #19183: pMOD4 galK-GT
Depositing lab: Al Fisher. Depositing organization: University of Pittsburgh (University, School of Medicine, and Cancer Institute). Publication: A simplified, robust, and streamlined procedure for the production of C. elegans transgenes via recombineering. Zhang Y, Nash L, Fisher AL.. BMC Dev Biol. 2008 Dec 30;8(1):119. 10.1186/1471-213X-8-119 PubMed 19116030.
Backbone
  Vector backbone: pMOD4
  Backbone manufacturer: Epicentre
  Backbone size w/o insert (bp): 2100
  Vector type: Recombineering
Growth in bacteria
  Bacterial resistance: Ampicillin, 100 μg/mL
  Growth temperature: 37°C
  Growth strain: EC100pir116
  Growth instructions: EC100pir116 or other pir containing bacteria
  Copy number: Low Copy
Gene/Insert
  Gene/Insert name: galK
  Species: E.coli
  Insert size (bp): 1612
  Entrez Gene: galK (a.k.a. b0757, ECK0746, galA)
  Tag / fusion protein: 50 nucleotides from N-term TAP, C-term TAP, and FLAG-GFP (N terminal on insert); 50 nucleotides from N-term TAP, C-term TAP, and FLAG-GFP (C terminal on insert)
  Cloning method: Restriction Enzyme; 5′ cloning site SphI (not destroyed); 3′ cloning site SacI (not destroyed)
  Sequencing primers: 5′ GTCAGTGAGCGAGGAAGCGGAAG; 3′ ATTCAGGCTGCGCAACTGT
Resource information
  A portion of this plasmid was derived from a plasmid made by: galK sequence is from pGalK (Warming and Copeland)
Terms and licenses: Academic/Nonprofit Terms; Industry Terms: Not Available to Industry
How to cite: pMOD4 galK-GT was a gift from Al Fisher (Addgene plasmid # 19183 ; http://n2t.net/addgene:19183 ; RRID:Addgene_19183)
