>Addgene plasmid #19183 | pMOD4 galK-GT | addgene partial sequence | sequence record 24978 | Amp-R 5'-ATAATACCGCGCCACATAGC-3'
TAGGCNACATTGGAAACGTTCTTCGGGGCGAAAACTCTCAAGGATCTTACCGCTGTTGAGATCCAGTTCG
ATGTAACCCACTCGTGCACCCAACTGATCTTCAGCATCTTTTACTTTCACCAGCGTTTCTGGGTGAGCAA
AAACAGGAAGGCAAAATGCCGCAAAAAAGGGAATAAGGGCGACACGGAAATGTTGAATACTCATACTCTT
CCTTTTTCAATATTATTGAAGCATTTATCAGGGTTATTGTCTCATGAGCGGATACATATTTGAATGTATT
TAGAAAAATAAACAAATAGGGGTTCCGCGCACATTTCCCCGAAAAGTGCCACCTGACGTCTAAGAAACCA
TTATTATCATGACATTAACCTATAAAAATAGGCGTATCACGAGGCCCTTTCGTCTCGCGCGTTTCGGTGA
TGACGGTGAAAACCTCTGACACATGCAGCTCCCGGAGACGGTCACAGCTTGTCTGTAAGCGGATGCCGGG
AGCAGACAAGCCCGTCAGGGCGCGTCAGCGGGTGTTGGCGGGTGTCGGGGCTGGCTTAACTATGCGGCAT
CAGAGCAGATTGTACTGAGAGTGCACCATATGCGGTGTGAAATACCGCACAGATGCGTAAGGAGAAAATA
CCGCATCAGGCGCCATTCGCCATTCAGGCTGCGCAACTGTTGGGAAGGGCGATCGGTGCGNNTTCTTTCN
TTANAANAANNGCTGTTCTCTTATACACATCTCAACCATCATCGATGAATTTTCTCGGGTGTTCTCGCAT
ATTTGNNCGAATTCNAGCTCAGTGC
