>Addgene plasmid #19183 | pMOD4 galK-GT | addgene partial sequence | sequence record 24979 | 19183 with pMOD4-5 5'-GTCAGTGAGCGAGGAAGCGGAAG
GCGTGTCTCTTATACACATCNTCAACCCTGNAAGCTCTTGTTGGCTAGTGCGTAGTCGTTGGCAAGCTTG
CATGCCTGCAGATGGCAGGCCTTGCGCAACACGATGAAGCCGTGGACAACAAATTCAACAAAACCGGTAT
GGAAAAGAGAAGATGGAAAAAGAATTTCATAGCCGTCTCAGCAGCCAACTCTAGAATGGATTACAAGGAC
GATGACGATAAGATGAGTAAAGGAGAAGAACTTTTCACTGGAGTTGTCCCAAGAATTCCTGTTGACAATT
AATCATCGGCATAGTATATCGGCATAGTATAATACGACAAGGTGAGGAACTAAACCCAGGAGGCAGATCA
TGAGTCTGAAAGAAAAAACACAATCTCTGTTTGCCAACGCATTTGGCTACCCTGCCACTCACACCATTCA
GGCGCCTGGCCGCGTGAATTTGATTGGTGAACACACCGACTACAACGACGGTTTCGTTCTGCCCTGCGCG
ATTGATTATCAAACCGTGATCAGTTGTGCACCACGCGATGACCGTAAAGTTCGCGTGATGGCAGCCGATT
ATGAAAATCAGCTCGACGAGTTTTCCCTCGATGCGCCCATTGTCNNNACATGAAAACTATCAATGGGCTA
ACTACNTTCNNNGNCGNNNNNNNNCNTCTGCAACTGCGTAACAACAGCTTCNGCGGCGTGGACATGGTGA
TCAGCGGCAATGTGCCGCAAGGGTGCCGGGTTAAGTTCTNCCGCTTTCACTGGGAAGTCGCGGTTCGGAA
CC
